Addgene plasmid #197778: pMC-6-AtSpCas9-9
Purpose: Phytobrick (MoClo) Level 0 Part
Depositing lab: Daniel Voytas. Depositing organization: University of Minnesota. Publication: An extensible vector toolkit and parts library for advanced engineering of plant genomes. Chamness JC, Kumar J, Cruz AJ, Rhuby E, Holum MJ, Cody JP, Tibebu R, Gamo ME, Starker CG, Zhang F, Voytas DF. Plant Genome. 2023 Mar 9:e20312. doi: 10.1002/tpg2.20312. PubMed 36896468.
Backbone
  Vector backbone: pMC-6-ccdB-9
  Backbone manufacturer: Self-made
  Vector type: Plant Expression
Growth in bacteria
  Bacterial resistance: Spectinomycin, 50 μg/mL
  Growth temperature: 37°C
  Growth strain: DH5alpha
  Copy number: High Copy
Gene/Insert
  Gene/Insert name: AtSpCas9
  Species: Streptococcus pyogenes
  Insert size (bp): 4137
  Cloning method: Restriction Enzyme; 5′ cloning site Unknown (unknown if destroyed)
Terms and licenses: Academic/Nonprofit Terms; Industry Terms: Not Available to Industry
Depositor comments: Please visit https://doi.org/10.1101/2022.10.15.511792 for bioRxiv preprint.
How to cite: pMC-6-AtSpCas9-9 was a gift from Daniel Voytas (Addgene plasmid # 197778 ; http://n2t.net/addgene:197778 ; RRID:Addgene_197778)
