[The description below was written by a language model from this plasmid's Addgene catalogue record and pLannotate feature annotations shown in this document.]
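Description:
pMC-6-AtSpCas9-9 is a Level 0 part plasmid in the Phytobrick/MoClo (modular Golden Gate) format, belonging to a vector toolkit and parts library for plant genome engineering. It was made by placing the insert into the pMC-6-ccdB-9 acceptor backbone; the backbone name suggests that the part takes the place of a ccdB counter-selection cassette, and that the "6" and "9" denote the flanking assembly positions, although the record does not define these or give the cloning sites. The plasmid is about 6.4 kb and is maintained in E. coli at high copy through a ColE1/pUC-type origin. Selection is with spectinomycin, conferred by an aadA gene that appears to be driven by the annotated AmpR (bla) promoter upstream. The short annotated fragments of an integrase, a gentamicin acetyltransferase, lacI and an RSF origin are most likely remnants of the sequences from which the backbone and resistance cassette were derived, not functional elements.

The payload is AtSpCas9, a roughly 4.1 kb coding sequence for the Streptococcus pyogenes Cas9 nuclease. The "At" prefix suggests a version adapted for Arabidopsis thaliana, but the record does not state this explicitly. No plant promoter, terminator, localisation signal or tag is annotated, which is consistent with a Level 0 part that carries only a coding module. Although it is catalogued as a plant expression vector, it is not expected to express Cas9 in plants by itself. It instead serves as a building block to be combined with promoter, terminator and other parts in higher-level assemblies, yielding Cas9 transcription units for CRISPR-based editing of plant genomes.
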