Features (pLannotate 1.2.2; 8 found; start..end, strand, type, name):
      1..23      +  rep_origin     RSF ori (fragment): Plasmids containing the RSF 1030 origin of replication can be propagated in E. coli cells that contain additional plasmids with compatible origins.
     25..74      +  CDS            lacI (fragment): lac repressor; lacI; The lac repressor binds to the lac operator to inhibit transcription in E. coli. This inhibition can be relieved by adding lactose or isopropyl-β-D-thiogalactopyranoside (IPTG).
     91..4194    +  CDS            cas9: CAS9_STRP1 - Also known as csn1 From Streptococcus pyogenes serotype M1.
   4356..4460    +  promoter       AmpR promoter: bla
   4451..4531    -  CDS            int (fragment): INT2_ECOLX - Protein inferred from homology: Swiss-Prot protein existence level 3. Putative integrase believed to be involved in the insertion of antibiotic resistance genes into plasmids and transposons. From Escherichia coli.
   4619..4675    +  CDS            GmR (fragment): gentamycin acetyltransferase; aacC1; confers resistance to gentamycin
   4682..5470    +  CDS            aadA: S3AD_ECOLX - Experimental evidence at protein level: Swiss-Prot protein existence level 1. Mediates bacterial resistance to the antibiotics streptomycin and spectinomycin. From Escherichia coli.
   5644..6232    +  rep_origin     ori: high-copy-number ColE1/pMB1/pBR322/pUC origin of replication
>Addgene plasmid #197778 | pMC-6-AtSpCas9-9 | addgene full sequence | sequence record 391100 | Addgene NGS Result
GTCAGTGAGCGAGGAAGCGGAAGAGCGCCCAATACGCAAACCGCCTCTCCCCGCGCGTTGGCCGATTCAT
TAATCACTCTGTGGTCTCAAATGGATAAGAAGTACTCTATCGGACTCGATATCGGAACTAACTCTGTGGG
ATGGGCTGTGATCACCGATGAGTACAAGGTGCCATCTAAGAAGTTCAAGGTTCTCGGAAACACCGATAGG
CACTCTATCAAGAAAAACCTTATCGGTGCTCTCCTCTTCGATTCTGGTGAAACTGCTGAGGCTACCAGAC
TCAAGAGAACCGCTAGAAGAAGGTACACCAGAAGAAAGAACAGGATCTGCTACCTCCAAGAGATCTTCTC
TAACGAGATGGCTAAAGTGGATGATTCATTCTTCCACAGGCTCGAAGAGTCATTCCTCGTGGAAGAAGAT
AAGAAGCACGAGAGGCACCCTATCTTCGGAAACATCGTTGATGAGGTGGCATACCACGAGAAGTACCCTA
CTATCTACCACCTCAGAAAGAAGCTCGTTGATTCTACTGATAAGGCTGATCTCAGGCTCATCTACCTCGC
TCTCGCTCACATGATCAAGTTCAGAGGACACTTCCTCATCGAGGGTGATCTCAACCCTGATAACTCTGAT
GTGGATAAGTTGTTCATCCAGCTCGTGCAGACCTACAACCAGCTTTTCGAAGAGAACCCTATCAACGCTT
CAGGTGTGGATGCTAAGGCTATCCTCTCTGCTAGGCTCTCTAAGTCAAGAAGGCTTGAGAACCTCATTGC
TCAGCTCCCTGGTGAGAAGAAGAACGGACTTTTCGGAAACTTGATCGCTCTCTCTCTCGGACTCACCCCT
AACTTCAAGTCTAACTTCGATCTCGCTGAGGATGCAAAGCTCCAGCTCTCAAAGGATACCTACGATGATG
ATCTCGATAACCTCCTCGCTCAGATCGGAGATCAGTACGCTGATTTGTTCCTCGCTGCTAAGAACCTCTC
TGATGCTATCCTCCTCAGTGATATCCTCAGAGTGAACACCGAGATCACCAAGGCTCCACTCTCAGCTTCT
ATGATCAAGAGATACGATGAGCACCACCAGGATCTCACACTTCTCAAGGCTCTTGTTAGACAGCAGCTCC
CAGAGAAGTACAAAGAGATTTTCTTCGATCAGTCTAAGAACGGATACGCTGGTTACATCGATGGTGGTGC
ATCTCAAGAAGAGTTCTACAAGTTCATCAAGCCTATCCTCGAGAAGATGGATGGAACCGAGGAACTCCTC
GTGAAGCTCAATAGAGAGGATCTTCTCAGAAAGCAGAGGACCTTCGATAACGGATCTATCCCTCATCAGA
TCCACCTCGGAGAGTTGCACGCTATCCTTAGAAGGCAAGAGGATTTCTACCCATTCCTCAAGGATAACAG
GGAAAAGATTGAGAAGATTCTCACCTTCAGAATCCCTTACTACGTGGGACCTCTCGCTAGAGGAAACTCA
AGATTCGCTTGGATGACCAGAAAGTCTGAGGAAACCATCACCCCTTGGAACTTCGAAGAGGTGGTGGATA
AGGGTGCTAGTGCTCAGTCTTTCATCGAGAGGATGACCAACTTCGATAAGAACCTTCCAAACGAGAAGGT
GCTCCCTAAGCACTCTTTGCTCTACGAGTACTTCACCGTGTACAACGAGTTGACCAAGGTTAAGTACGTG
ACCGAGGGAATGAGGAAGCCTGCTTTTTTGTCAGGTGAGCAAAAGAAGGCTATCGTTGATCTCTTGTTCA
AGACCAACAGAAAGGTGACCGTGAAGCAGCTCAAAGAGGATTACTTCAAGAAAATCGAGTGCTTCGATTC
AGTTGAGATTTCTGGTGTTGAGGATAGGTTCAACGCATCTCTCGGAACCTACCACGATCTCCTCAAGATC
ATTAAGGATAAGGATTTCTTGGATAACGAGGAAAACGAGGATATCTTGGAGGATATCGTTCTTACCCTCA
CCCTCTTTGAAGATAGAGAGATGATTGAAGAAAGGCTCAAGACCTACGCTCATCTCTTCGATGATAAGGT
GATGAAGCAGTTGAAGAGAAGAAGATACACTGGTTGGGGAAGGCTCTCAAGAAAGCTCATTAACGGAATC
AGGGATAAGCAGTCTGGAAAGACAATCCTTGATTTCCTCAAGTCTGATGGATTCGCTAACAGAAACTTCA
TGCAGCTCATCCACGATGATTCTCTCACCTTTAAAGAGGATATCCAGAAGGCTCAGGTTTCAGGACAGGG
TGATAGTCTCCATGAGCATATCGCTAACCTCGCTGGATCTCCTGCAATCAAGAAGGGAATCCTCCAGACT
GTGAAGGTTGTGGATGAGTTGGTGAAGGTGATGGGAAGGCATAAGCCTGAGAACATCGTGATCGAAATGG
CTAGAGAGAACCAGACCACTCAGAAGGGACAGAAGAACTCTAGGGAAAGGATGAAGAGGATCGAGGAAGG
TATCAAAGAGCTTGGATCTCAGATCCTCAAAGAGCACCCTGTTGAGAACACTCAGCTCCAGAATGAGAAG
CTCTACCTCTACTACCTCCAGAACGGAAGGGATATGTATGTGGATCAAGAGTTGGATATCAACAGGCTCT
CTGATTACGATGTTGATCATATCGTGCCACAGTCATTCTTGAAGGATGATTCTATCGATAACAAGGTGCT
CACCAGGTCTGATAAGAACAGGGGTAAGAGTGATAACGTGCCAAGTGAAGAGGTTGTGAAGAAAATGAAG
AACTATTGGAGGCAGCTCCTCAACGCTAAGCTCATCACTCAGAGAAAGTTCGATAACTTGACTAAGGCTG
AGAGGGGAGGACTCTCTGAATTGGATAAGGCAGGATTCATCAAGAGGCAGCTTGTGGAAACCAGGCAGAT
CACTAAGCACGTTGCACAGATCCTCGATTCTAGGATGAACACCAAGTACGATGAGAACGATAAGTTGATC
AGGGAAGTGAAGGTTATCACCCTCAAGTCAAAGCTCGTGTCTGATTTCAGAAAGGATTTCCAATTCTACA
AGGTGAGGGAAATCAACAACTACCACCACGCTCACGATGCTTACCTTAACGCTGTTGTTGGAACCGCTCT
CATCAAGAAGTATCCTAAGCTCGAGTCAGAGTTCGTGTACGGTGATTACAAGGTGTACGATGTGAGGAAG
ATGATCGCTAAGTCTGAGCAAGAGATCGGAAAGGCTACCGCTAAGTATTTCTTCTACTCTAACATCATGA
ATTTCTTCAAGACCGAGATTACCCTCGCTAACGGTGAGATCAGAAAGAGGCCACTCATCGAGACAAACGG
TGAAACAGGTGAGATCGTGTGGGATAAGGGAAGGGATTTCGCTACCGTTAGAAAGGTGCTCTCTATGCCA
CAGGTGAACATCGTTAAGAAAACCGAGGTGCAGACCGGTGGATTCTCTAAAGAGTCTATCCTCCCTAAGA
GGAACTCTGATAAGCTCATTGCTAGGAAGAAGGATTGGGACCCTAAGAAATACGGTGGTTTCGATTCTCC
TACCGTGGCTTACTCTGTTCTCGTTGTGGCTAAGGTTGAGAAGGGAAAGAGTAAGAAGCTCAAGTCTGTT
AAGGAACTTCTCGGAATCACTATCATGGAAAGGTCATCTTTCGAGAAGAACCCAATCGATTTCCTCGAGG
CTAAGGGATACAAAGAGGTTAAGAAGGATCTCATCATCAAGCTCCCAAAGTACTCACTCTTCGAACTCGA
GAACGGTAGAAAGAGGATGCTCGCTTCTGCTGGTGAGCTTCAAAAGGGAAACGAGCTTGCTCTCCCATCT
AAGTACGTTAACTTTCTTTACCTCGCTTCTCACTACGAGAAGTTGAAGGGATCTCCAGAAGATAACGAGC
AGAAGCAACTTTTCGTTGAGCAGCACAAGCACTACTTGGATGAGATCATCGAGCAGATCTCTGAGTTCTC
TAAAAGGGTGATCCTCGCTGATGCAAACCTCGATAAGGTGTTGTCTGCTTACAACAAGCACAGAGATAAG
CCTATCAGGGAACAGGCAGAGAACATCATCCATCTCTTCACCCTTACCAACCTCGGTGCTCCTGCTGCTT
TCAAGTACTTCGATACAACCATCGATAGGAAGAGATACACCTCTACCAAAGAAGTGCTCGATGCTACCCT
CATCCATCAGTCTATCACTGGACTCTACGAGACTAGGATCGATCTCTCACAGCTCGGTGGTGATTCAAGG
GCTGATCCTAAGAAGAAGAGGAAGGTTTGAGCTTTGAGACCACGAAGTGGCTCTTCAGTGGACGAAAGGG
CCTCGTGATACGCCTATTTTTATAGGTTAATGTCATGATAATAATGGTTTCTTAGACGTCAGGTGGCACT
TTTCGGGGAAATGTGCGCGGAACCCCTATTTGTTTATTTTTCTAAATACATTCAAATATGTATCCGCTCA
TGAGACAATAACCCTGATAAATGCTTCAATAATATTGAAAAAGGAAGAGTATGCGCTCACGCAACTGGTC
CAGAACCTTGACCGAACGCAGCGGTGGTAACGGCGCAGTGGCGGTTTTCATGGCTTGTTATGACTGTTTT
TTTTTGGGGTACAGTCTATGCCTCGGGCATCCAAGCAGCAAGCGCGTTACGCCGTGGGTCGATGTTTGAT
GTTATGGAGCAGCAACGATGTTACGCAGCAGGGCAGTCGCCCTAAAACAAAGTTAAACATCATGAGGGAA
GCGGTGATCGCCGAAGTATCGACTCAACTATCAGAGGTAGTTGGCGTCATCGAGCGCCATCTCGAACCGA
CGTTGCTGGCCGTACATTTGTACGGCTCCGCAGTGGATGGCGGCCTGAAGCCACACAGCGATATTGATTT
GCTGGTTACGGTGACCGTAAGGCTTGATGAAACAACGCGGCGAGCTTTGATCAACGACCTTTTGGAAACT
TCGGCTTCCCCTGGAGAGAGCGAGATTCTCCGCGCTGTAGAAGTCACCATTGTTGTGCACGACGACATCA
TTCCGTGGCGTTATCCAGCTAAGCGCGAACTGCAATTTGGAGAATGGCAGCGCAATGACATTCTTGCAGG
TATCTTCGAGCCAGCCACGATCGACATTGATCTGGCTATCTTGCTGACAAAAGCAAGAGAACATAGCGTT
GCCTTGGTAGGTCCAGCGGCGGAGGAACTCTTTGATCCGGTTCCTGAACAGGATCTATTTGAGGCGCTAA
ATGAAACCTTAACGCTATGGAACTCGCCGCCCGACTGGGCTGGCGATGAGCGAAATGTAGTGCTTACGTT
GTCCCGCATTTGGTACAGCGCAGTAACCGGCAAAATCGCGCCGAAGGATGTCGCTGCCGACTGGGCAATG
GAGCGCCTGCCGGCCCAGTATCAGCCCGTCATACTTGAAGCTAGACAGGCTTATCTTGGACAAGAAGAAG
ATCGCTTGGCCTCGCGCGCAGATCAGTTGGAAGAATTTGTCCATTACGTAAAAGGCGAGATCACCAAGGT
AGTCGGCAAATAACTGTCAGACCAAGTTTACTCATATATACTTTAGATTGATTTAAAACTTCATTTTTAA
TTTAAAAGGATCTAGGTGAAGATCCTTTTTGATAATCTCATGACCAAAATCCCTTAACGTGAGTTTTCGT
TCCACTGAGCGTCAGACCCCGTAGAAAAGATCAAAGGATCTTCTTGAGATCCTTTTTTTCTGCGCGTAAT
CTGCTGCTTGCAAACAAAAAAACCACCGCTACCAGCGGTGGTTTGTTTGCCGGATCAAGAGCTACCAACT
CTTTTTCCGAAGGTAACTGGCTTCAGCAGAGCGCAGATACCAAATACTGTTCTTCTAGTGTAGCCGTAGT
TAGGCCACCACTTCAAGAACTCTGTAGCACCGCCTACATACCTCGCTCTGCTAATCCTGTTACCAGTGGC
TGCTGCCAGTGGCGATAAGTCGTGTCTTACCGGGTTGGACTCAAGACGATAGTTACCGGATAAGGCGCAG
CGGTCGGGCTGAACGGGGGGTTCGTGCACACAGCCCAGCTTGGAGCGAACGACCTACACCGAACTGAGAT
ACCTACAGCGTGAGCTATGAGAAAGCGCCACGCTTCCCGAAGGGAGAAAGGCGGACAGGTATCCGGTAAG
CGGCAGGGTCGGAACAGGAGAGCGCACGAGGGAGCTTCCAGGGGGAAACGCCTGGTATCTTTATAGTCCT
GTCGGGTTTCGCCACCTCTGACTTGAGCGTCGATTTTTGTGATGCTCGTCAGGGGGGCGGAGCCTATGGA
AAAACGCCAGCAACGCGGCCTTTTTACGGTTCCTGGCCTTTTGCTGGCCTTTTGCTCACATGTTCTTTCC
TGCGTTATCCCCTGATTCTGTGGATAACCGTATTACCGCCTTTGAGTGAGCTGATACCGCTCGCCGCAGC
CGAACGACCGAGCGCAGCGA
